>Addgene plasmid #90926 | TUBD1 F3.4 gRNA | addgene full sequence | sequence record 183035 | Addgene NGS Result
TCCCCGCGCGTTGGCCGATTCATTAATGCAGCTGGCACGACAGGTTTCCCGACTGGAAAGCGGGCAGTGA
GCGCAACGCAATTAATGTGAGTTAGCTCACTCATTAGGCACCCCAGGCTTTACACTTTATGCTTCCGGCT
CGTATGTTGTGTGGAATTGTGAGCGGATAACAATTTCACACAGGAAACAGCTATGACCATGATTACGCCA
AGCGCGCAATTAACCCTCACTAAAGGGAACAAAAGCTGGAGCTGCAAGCTTAATGTAGTCTTATGCAATA
CTCTTGTAGTCTTGCAACATGGTAACGATGAGTTAGCAACATGCCTTACAAGGAGAGAAAAAGCACCGTG
CATGCCGATTGGTGGAAGTAAGGTGGTACGATCGTGCCTTATTAGGAAGGCAACAGACGGGTCTGACATG
GATTGGACGAACCACTGAATTGCCGCATTGCAGAGATATTGTATTTAAGTGCCTAGCTCGATACATAAAC
GGGTCTCTCTGGTTAGACCAGATCTGAGCCTGGGAGCTCTCTGGCTAACTAGGGAACCCACTGCTTAAGC
CTCAATAAAGCTTGCCTTGAGTGCTTCAAGTAGTGTGTGCCCGTCTGTTGTGTGACTCTGGTAACTAGAG
ATCCCTCAGACCCTTTTAGTCAGTGTGGAAAATCTCTAGCAGTGGCGCCCGAACAGGGACTTGAAAGCGA
AAGGGAAACCAGAGGAGCTCTCTCGACGCAGGACTCGGCTTGCTGAAGCGCGCACGGCAAGAGGCGAGGG
GCGGCGACTGGTGAGTACGCCAAAAATTTTGACTAGCGGAGGCTAGAAGGAGAGAGATGGGTGCGAGAGC
GTCAGTATTAAGCGGGGGAGAATTAGATCGCGATGGGAAAAAATTCGGTTAAGGCCAGGGGGAAAGAAAA
AATATAAATTAAAACATATAGTATGGGCAAGCAGGGAGCTAGAACGATTCGCAGTTAATCCTGGCCTGTT
AGAAACATCAGAAGGCTGTAGACAAATACTGGGACAGCTACAACCATCCCTTCAGACAGGATCAGAAGAA
CTTAGATCATTATATAATACAGTAGCAACCCTCTATTGTGTGCATCAAAGGATAGAGATAAAAGACACCA
AGGAAGCTTTAGACAAGATAGAGGAAGAGCAAAACAAAAGTAAGACCACCGCACAGCAAGCGGCCGCTGA
TCTTCAGACCTGGAGGAGGAGATATGAGGGACAATTGGAGAAGTGAATTATATAAATATAAAGTAGTAAA
AATTGAACCATTAGGAGTAGCACCCACCAAGGCAAAGAGAAGAGTGGTGCAGAGAGAAAAAAGAGCAGTG
GGAATAGGAGCTTTGTTCCTTGGGTTCTTGGGAGCAGCAGGAAGCACTATGGGCGCAGCGTCAATGACGC
TGACGGTACAGGCCAGACAATTATTGTCTGGTATAGTGCAGCAGCAGAACAATTTGCTGAGGGCTATTGA
GGCGCAACAGCATCTGTTGCAACTCACAGTCTGGGGCATCAAGCAGCTCCAGGCAAGAATCCTGGCTGTG
GAAAGATACCTAAAGGATCAACAGCTCCTGGGGATTTGGGGTTGCTCTGGAAAACTCATTTGCACCACTG
CTGTGCCTTGGAATGCTAGTTGGAGTAATAAATCTCTGGAACAGATTTGGAATCACACGACCTGGATGGA
GTGGGACAGAGAAATTAACAATTACACAAGCTTAATACACTCCTTAATTGAAGAATCGCAAAACCAGCAA
GAAAAGAATGAACAAGAATTATTGGAATTAGATAAATGGGCAAGTTTGTGGAATTGGTTTAACATAACAA
ATTGGCTGTGGTATATAAAATTATTCATAATGATAGTAGGAGGCTTGGTAGGTTTAAGAATAGTTTTTGC
TGTACTTTCTATAGTGAATAGAGTTAGGCAGGGATATTCACCATTATCGTTTCAGACCCACCTCCCAACC
CCGAGGGGACCCAGAGAGGGCCTATTTCCCATGATTCCTTCATATTTGCATATACGATACAAGGCTGTTA
GAGAGATAATTAGAATTAATTTGACTGTAAACACAAAGATATTAGTACAAAATACGTGACGTAGAAAGTA
ATAATTTCTTGGGTAGTTTGCAGTTTTAAAATTATGTTTTAAAATGGACTATCATATGCTTACCGTAACT
TGAAAGTATTTCGATTTCTTGGCTTTATATATCTTGTGGAAAGGACGAAACACCGACAAGAACAGCCCGG
GCAATGTTTAAGAGCTATGCTGGAAACAGCATAGCAAGTTTAAATAAGGCTAGTCCGTTATCAACTTGAA
AAAGTGGCACCGAGTCGGTGCTTTTTTTGAATTCTAGATCTTGAGACAAATGGCAGTATTCATCCACAAT
TTTAAAAGAAAAGGGGGGATTGGGGGGTACAGTGCAGGGGAAAGAATAGTAGACATAATAGCAACAGACA
TACAAACTAAAGAATTACAAAAACAAATTACAAAAATTCAAAATTTTCGGGTTTATTACAGGGACAGCAG
AGATCCACTTTGGCGCCGGCTCGAGTGGCTCCGGTGCCCGTCAGTGGGCAGAGCGCACATCGCCCACAGT
CCCCGAGAAGTTGGGGGGAGGGGTCGGCAATTGAACCGGTGCCTAGAGAAGGTGGCGCGGGGTAAACTGG
GAAAGTGATGTCGTGTACTGGCTCCGCCTTTTTCCCGAGGGTGGGGGAGAACCGTATATAAGTGCAGTAG
TCGCCGTGAACGTTCTTTTTCGCAACGGGTTTGCCGCCAGAACACAGGTGTCGTGACGCGGGATCCGCCA
CCATGACCGAGTACAAGCCCACGGTGCGCCTCGCCACCCGCGACGACGTCCCCAGGGCCGTACGCACCCT
CGCCGCCGCGTTCGCCGACTACCCCGCCACGCGCCACACCGTCGATCCGGACCGCCACATCGAGCGGGTC
ACCGAGCTGCAAGAACTCTTCCTCACGCGCGTCGGGCTCGACATCGGCAAGGTGTGGGTCGCGGACGACG
GCGCCGCGGTGGCGGTCTGGACCACGCCGGAGAGCGTCGAAGCGGGGGCGGTGTTCGCCGAGATCGGCCC
GCGCATGGCCGAGTTGAGCGGTTCCCGGCTGGCCGCGCAGCAACAGATGGAAGGCCTCCTGGCGCCGCAC
CGGCCCAAGGAGCCCGCGTGGTTCCTGGCCACCGTCGGAGTCTCGCCCGACCACCAGGGCAAGGGTCTGG
GCAGCGCCGTCGTGCTCCCCGGAGTGGAGGCGGCCGAGCGCGCCGGGGTGCCCGCCTTCCTGGAGACCTC
CGCGCCCCGCAACCTCCCCTTCTACGAGCGGCTCGGCTTCACCGTCACCGCCGACGTCGAGGTGCCCGAA
GGACCGCGCACCTGGTGCATGACCCGCAAGCCCGGTGCCTGAACGCGTTAAGTCGACAATCAACCTCTGG
ATTACAAAATTTGTGAAAGATTGACTGGTATTCTTAACTATGTTGCTCCTTTTACGCTATGTGGATACGC
TGCTTTAATGCCTTTGTATCATGCTATTGCTTCCCGTATGGCTTTCATTTTCTCCTCCTTGTATAAATCC
TGGTTGCTGTCTCTTTATGAGGAGTTGTGGCCCGTTGTCAGGCAACGTGGCGTGGTGTGCACTGTGTTTG
CTGACGCAACCCCCACTGGTTGGGGCATTGCCACCACCTGTCAGCTCCTTTCCGGGACTTTCGCTTTCCC
CCTCCCTATTGCCACGGCGGAACTCATCGCCGCCTGCCTTGCCCGCTGCTGGACAGGGGCTCGGCTGTTG
GGCACTGACAATTCCGTGGTGTTGTCGGGGAAATCATCGTCCTTTCCTTGGCTGCTCGCCTGTGTTGCCA
CCTGGATTCTGCGCGGGACGTCCTTCTGCTACGTCCCTTCGGCCCTCAATCCAGCGGACCTTCCTTCCCG
CGGCCTGCTGCCGGCTCTGCGGCCTCTTCCGCGTCTTCGCCTTCGCCCTCAGACGAGTCGGATCTCCCTT
TGGGCCGCCTCCCCGCGTCGACTTTAAGACCAATGACTTACAAGGCAGCTGTAGATCTTAGCCACTTTTT
AAAAGAAAAGGGGGGACTGGAAGGGCTAATTCACTCCCAACGAAGACAAGATCTGCTTTTTGCTTGTACT
GGGTCTCTCTGGTTAGACCAGATCTGAGCCTGGGAGCTCTCTGGCTAACTAGGGAACCCACTGCTTAAGC
CTCAATAAAGCTTGCCTTGAGTGCTTCAAGTAGTGTGTGCCCGTCTGTTGTGTGACTCTGGTAACTAGAG
ATCCCTCAGACCCTTTTAGTCAGTGTGGAAAATCTCTAGCAGTACGTATAGTAGTTCATGTCATCTTATT
ATTCAGTATTTATAACTTGCAAAGAAATGAATATCAGAGAGTGAGAGGAACTTGTTTATTGCAGCTTATA
ATGGTTACAAATAAAGCAATAGCATCACAAATTTCACAAATAAAGCATTTTTTTCACTGCATTCTAGTTG
TGGTTTGTCCAAACTCATCAATGTATCTTATCATGTCTGGCTCTAGCTATCCCGCCCCTAACTCCGCCCA
TCCCGCCCCTAACTCCGCCCAGTTCCGCCCATTCTCCGCCCCATGGCTGACTAATTTTTTTTATTTATGC
AGAGGCCGAGGCCGCCTCGGCCTCTGAGCTATTCCAGAAGTAGTGAGGAGGCTTTTTTGGAGGCCTAGGG
ACGTACCCAATTCGCCCTATAGTGAGTCGTATTACGCGCGCTCACTGGCCGTCGTTTTACAACGTCGTGA
CTGGGAAAACCCTGGCGTTACCCAACTTAATCGCCTTGCAGCACATCCCCCTTTCGCCAGCTGGCGTAAT
AGCGAAGAGGCCCGCACCGATCGCCCTTCCCAACAGTTGCGCAGCCTGAATGGCGAATGGG
[124 nt withheld, positions 4892-5015]
C
[91 nt withheld, positions 5017-5107]
A
[49 nt withheld, positions 5109-5157]
CCTTTGACGTTGGAGTCCACGTTCTTT
[37 nt withheld, positions 5185-5221]
ACCCTATCTCGGTCTATTCTTTTGATTTATAAGGGATTTTGCCGATTTCGGCCTATTGGTTAAAAAATGA
GCTGATTTAACAAAAATTTAACGCGAATTTTAACAAAATATTAACGCTTACAATTTAGGTGGCACTTTTC
GGGGAAATGTGCGCGGAACCCCTATTTGTTTATTTTTCTAAATACATTCAAATATGTATCCGCTCATGAG
ACAATAACCCTGATAAATGCTTCAATAATATTGAAAAAGGAAGAGTATGAGTATTCAACATTTCCGTGTC
GCCCTTATTCCCTTTTTTGCGGCATTTTGCCTTCCTGTTTTTGCTCACCCAGAAACGCTGGTGAAAGTAA
AAGATGCTGAAGATCAGTTGGGTGCACGAGTGGGTTACATCGAACTGGATCTCAACAGCGGTAAGATCCT
TGAGAGTTTTCGCCCCGAAGAACGTTTTCCAATGATGAGCACTTTTAAAGTTCTGCTATGTGGCGCGGTA
TTATCCCGTATTGACGCCGGGCAAGAGCAACTCGGTCGCCGCATACACTATTCTCAGAATGACTTGGTTG
AGTACTCACCAGTCACAGAAAAGCATCTTACGGATGGCATGACAGTAAGAGAATTATGCAGTGCTGCCAT
AACCATGAGTGATAACACTGCGGCCAACTTACTTCTGACAACGATCGGAGGACCGAAGGAGCTAACCGCT
TTTTTGCACAACATGGGGGATCATGTAACTCGCCTTGATCGTTGGGAACCGGAGCTGAATGAAGCCATAC
CAAACGACGAGCGTGACACCACGATGCCTGTAGCAATGGCAACAACGTTGCGCAAACTATTAACTGGCGA
ACTACTTACTCTAGCTTCCCGGCAACAATTAATAGACTGGATGGAGGCGGATAAAGTTGCAGGACCACTT
CTGCGCTCGGCCCTTCCGGCTGGCTGGTTTATTGCTGATAAATCTGGAGCCGGTGAGCGTGGGTCTCGCG
GTATCATTGCAGCACTGGGGCCAGATGGTAAGCCCTCCCGTATCGTAGTTATCTACACGACGGGGAGTCA
GGCAACTATGGATGAACGAAATAGACAGATCGCTGAGATAGGTGCCTCACTGATTAAGCATTGGTAACTG
TCAGACCAAGTTTACTCATATATACTTTAGATTGATTTAAAACTTCATTTTTAATTTAAAAGGATCTAGG
TGAAGATCCTTTTTGATAATCTCATGACCAAAATCCCTTAACGTGAGTTTTCGTTCCACTGAGCGTCAGA
CCCCGTAGAAAAGATCAAAGGATCTTCTTGAGATCCTTTTTTTCTGCGCGTAATCTGCTGCTTGCAAACA
AAAAAACCACCGCTACCAGCGGTGGTTTGTTTGCCGGATCAAGAGCTACCAACTCTTTTTCCGAAGGTAA
CTGGCTTCAGCAGAGCGCAGATACCAAATACTGTTCTTCTAGTGTAGCCGTAGTTAGGCCACCACTTCAA
GAACTCTGTAGCACCGCCTACATACCTCGCTCTGCTAATCCTGTTACCAGTGGCTGCTGCCAGTGGCGAT
AAGTCGTGTCTTACCGGGTTGGACTCAAGACGATAGTTACCGGATAAGGCGCAGCGGTCGGGCTGAACGG
GGGGTTCGTGCACACAGCCCAGCTTGGAGCGAACGACCTACACCGAACTGAGATACCTACAGCGTGAGCT
ATGAGAAAGCGCCACGCTTCCCGAAGGGAGAAAGGCGGACAGGTATCCGGTAAGCGGCAGGGTCGGAACA
GGAGAGCGCACGAGGGAGCTTCCAGGGGGAAACGCCTGGTATCTTTATAGTCCTGTCGGGTTTCGCCACC
TCTGACTTGAGCGTCGATTTTTGTGATGCTCGTCAGGGGGGCGGAGCCTATGGAAAAACGCCAGCAACGC
GGCCTTTTTACGGTTCCTGGCCTTTTGCTGGCCTTTTGCTCACATGTTCTTTCCTGCGTTATCCCCTGAT
TCTGTGGATAACCGTATTACCGCCTTTGAGTGAGCTGATACCGCTCGCCGCAGCCGAACGACCGAGCGCA
GCGAGTCAGTGAGCGAGGAAGCGGAAGAGCGCCCAATACGCAAACCGCCTC
Features (pLannotate 1.2.2; 27 found; start..end, strand, type, name):
     83..104     +  protein_bind   CAP binding site: CAP binding activates transcription in the presence of cAMP. E. coli catabolite activator protein
    119..149     +  promoter       lac promoter: promoter for the E. coli lac operon
    157..173     +  protein_bind   lac operator: The lac repressor binds to the lac operator to inhibit transcription in E. coli. This inhibition can be relieved by adding lactose or isopropyl-β-D-thiogalactopyranoside (IPTG). lac repressor encoded by lacI
    218..236     +  promoter       T3 promoter: promoter for bacteriophage T3 RNA polymerase
    264..490     +  promoter       RSV promoter: Rous sarcoma virus enhancer/promoter
    491..671     +  LTR            5' LTR (truncated): truncated 5' long terminal repeat (LTR) from HIV-1
    718..843     +  misc_feature   HIV-1 Ψ: packaging signal of human immunodeficiency virus type 1
    827..1190    +  CDS            HIV-1 gag (fragment): gag protein from human immunodeficiency virus 1; gag
   1336..1569    +  misc_feature   RRE: The Rev response element (RRE) of HIV-1 allows for Rev-dependent mRNA export from the nucleus to the cytoplasm.
   1946..1972    +  CDS            Rev (fragment): human immunodeficiency virus 1 (HIV-1) Rev protein; rev; enhances nuclear export of unspliced and incompletely spliced viral mRNAs
   1976..2216    +  promoter       U6 promoter: RNA polymerase III promoter for human U6 snRNA
   2264..2331    +  misc_RNA       tracrRNA (fragment): trans-activating CRISPR RNA for the Streptococcus pyogenes CRISPR/Cas9 system
   2380..2497    +  misc_feature   cPPT/CTS: central polypurine tract and central termination sequence of HIV-1
   2566..2777    +  promoter       EF-1α core promoter: core promoter for human elongation factor EF-1α
   2803..3402    +  CDS            PuroR (fragment): puromycin N-acetyltransferase; pac from Streptomyces; confers resistance to puromycin
   3418..4006    +  misc_feature   WPRE: woodchuck hepatitis virus posttranscriptional regulatory element
   4057..4076    +  misc_feature   cPPT/CTS (fragment): central polypurine tract and central termination sequence of HIV-1
   4078..4311    +  LTR            3' LTR (ΔU3): self-inactivating 3' long terminal repeat (LTR) from HIV-1
   4389..4510    +  polyA_signal   SV40 poly(A) signal: SV40 polyadenylation signal
   4550..4685    +  rep_origin     SV40 ori: SV40 origin of replication
   4706..4724    -  promoter       T7 promoter: promoter for bacteriophage T7 RNA polymerase
   4732..4887    +  CDS            lacZα (fragment): LacZα fragment of β-galactosidase; lacZ fragment
   4892..5320    +  rep_origin     f1 ori (sequence partly withheld): f1 bacteriophage origin of replication; arrow indicates direction of (+) strand synthesis
   5373..5477    +  promoter       AmpR promoter: bla
   5478..6338    +  CDS            AmpR: β-lactamase; bla; confers resistance to ampicillin, carbenicillin, and related antibiotics
   6509..7097    +  rep_origin     ori: high-copy-number ColE1/pMB1/pBR322/pUC origin of replication
   7280..70      +  CDS            lacI (fragment) (across the origin): lac repressor; lacI; The lac repressor binds to the lac operator to inhibit transcription in E. coli. This inhibition can be relieved by adding lactose or isopropyl-β-D-thiogalactopyranoside (IPTG).
