[The description below was written by a language model from this plasmid's Addgene catalogue record and pLannotate feature annotations shown in this document.]
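Description:
TUBD1 F3.4 gRNA is a third-generation lentiviral CRISPR guide RNA plasmid built on the pLenti-sgRNA backbone and designed to target human TUBD1, the gene for delta-tubulin. It is propagated in E. coli through a high-copy ColE1/pUC-type origin with ampicillin resistance (AmpR), and it also carries an f1 origin and remnants of lac/lacZα cloning-vector sequence. The catalogue lists the backbone as 9,151 bp without insert, whereas the sequenced plasmid is 7,302 nt. This is consistent with loss of a stuffer fragment when the guide oligos were ligated between the two BsmBI sites, which were destroyed during cloning, although the record does not explain the difference.

The lentiviral cassette begins with an RSV promoter fused to a truncated HIV-1 5' LTR, which makes genomic RNA production Tat-independent. It continues with the Ψ packaging signal, a gag fragment, the RRE for Rev-dependent nuclear export and a cPPT/CTS, and it ends in a self-inactivating ΔU3 3' LTR followed by an SV40 poly(A) signal. Within this unit, a human U6 RNA polymerase III promoter drives the TUBD1-specific spacer joined to the Streptococcus pyogenes Cas9 sgRNA scaffold, annotated as a tracrRNA fragment. A separate EF-1α core promoter expresses puromycin N-acetyltransferase, stabilised by a WPRE, so that transduced mammalian cells can be selected with puromycin.

No Cas9 is encoded, so the nuclease must be supplied separately, for example by a Cas9-expressing cell line. The plasmid belongs to a guide series used for large-scale knockout analysis of cell-cycle genes in human cells, including the study of p53-dependent responses to cell-cycle defects.
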