Addgene plasmid #90926: TUBD1 F3.4 gRNA
Purpose: 3rd generation lentiviral gRNA plasmid targeting human TUBD1
Depositing lab: Iain Cheeseman. Depositing organization: Whitehead Institute for Biomedical Research. Publication: Large-Scale Analysis of CRISPR/Cas9 Cell-Cycle Knockouts Reveals the Diversity of p53-Dependent Responses to Cell-Cycle Defects. McKinley KL, Cheeseman IM. Dev Cell. 2017 Feb 27;40(4):405-420.e2. doi: 10.1016/j.devcel.2017.01.012. Epub 2017 Feb 16. PubMed 28216383.
Backbone
  Vector backbone: pLenti-sgRNA
  Backbone manufacturer: Eric Lander & David Sabatini labs (Addgene plasmid #71409)
  Backbone size w/o insert (bp): 9151
  Vector type: Lentiviral, CRISPR
  Selectable markers: Puromycin
Growth in bacteria
  Bacterial resistance: Ampicillin, 100 μg/mL
  Growth temperature: 37°C
  Growth strain: NEB Stable
  Copy number: Unknown
Gene/Insert
  Gene/Insert name: TUBD1 (Guide Designation F3.4) (alt name: pKMKO series)
  gRNA/shRNA sequence: CACCgACAAGAACAGCCCGGGCAAT
  Species: H. sapiens (human)
  Promoter: U6
  Cloning method: Restriction Enzyme; 5′ cloning site BsmBI (destroyed during cloning); 3′ cloning site BsmBI (destroyed during cloning)
  Sequencing primers: 5′ hU6-F (5'-GAGGGCCTATTTCCCATGATT-3'); 3′ EF1a-R (5'-CACGGCGACTACTGCACTTA-3')
Terms and licenses: Academic/Nonprofit Terms; Industry Terms: Not Available to Industry
Depositor comments: Please note that gRNA target sequence listed is not strictly the 20nt spacer sequence, but also contains the 5' BsmBI overhang. For more information about knockout human cell lines generated using this plasmid, please see http://cellcycleknockouts.wi.mit.edu/ .
How to cite: TUBD1 F3.4 gRNA was a gift from Iain Cheeseman (Addgene plasmid # 90926 ; http://n2t.net/addgene:90926 ; RRID:Addgene_90926)
